>Addgene plasmid #105336 | pJOG130 | addgene full sequence | sequence record 204882 | Addgene NGS Result
CTTTCCTGCGTTATCCCCTGATTCTGTGGATAACCGTATTACCGCCTTTGAGTGAGCTGATACCGCTCGC
CGCAGCCGAACGACCGAGCGCAGCGAGTCAGTGAGCGAGGAAGCGGAAGAGCGCCCAATACGCAAACCGC
CTCTCCCCGCGCGTTGGCCGATTCATTAATGCAGCTGGCACGACAGGTTTCCCGACTGGAAAGCGGGCAG
TGAGCGCAACGCAATTAATACGCGTACCGCTAGCCAGGAAGAGTTTGTAGAAACGCAAAAAGGCCATCCG
TCAGGATGGCCTTCTGCTTAGTTTGATGCCTGGCAGTTTATGGCGGGCGTCCTGCCCGCCACCCTCCGGG
CCGTTGCTTCACAACGTTCAAATCCGCTCCCGGCGGATTTGTCCTACTCAGGAGAGCGTTCACCGACAAA
CAACAGATAAAACGAAAGGCCCAGTCTTCCGACTGAGCCTTTCGTTTTATTTGATGCCTGGCAGTTCCCT
ACTCTCGCGTTAACGCTAGCATGGATGTTTTCCCAGTCACGACGTTGTAAAACGACGGCCAGTCTTAAGC
TCGGGCCCCAAATAATGATTTTATTTTGACTGATAGTGACCTGTTCGTTGCAACAAATTGATGAGCAATG
CTTTTTTATAATGCCAACTTTGTACAAAAAAGCAGGCTCCGCGGCCGCAATGTGAGACCATTAGGCACCC
CAGGCTTTACACTTTATGCTTCCGGCTCGTATAATGTGTGGATTTTGAGTTAGGATCCGTCGAGATTTTC
AGGAGCTAAGGAAGCTAAAATGGAGAAAAAAATCACTGGATATACCACCGTTGATATATCCCAATGGCAT
CGTAAAGAACATTTTGAGGCATTTCAGTCAGTTGCTCAATGTACCTATAACCAGACCGTTCAGCTGGATA
TTACGGCCTTTTTAAAGACCGTAAAGAAAAATAAGCACAAGTTTTATCCGGCCTTTATTCACATTCTTGC
CCGCCTGATGAATGCTCATCCGGAATTCCGTATGGCAATGAAAGACGGTGAGCTGGTGATATGGGATAGT
GTTCACCCTTGTTACACCGTTTTCCATGAGCAAACTGAAACGTTTTCATCGCTCTGGAGTGAATACCACG
ACGATTTCCGGCAGTTTCTACACATATATTCGCAAGATGTGGCGTGTTACGGTGAAAACCTGGCCTATTT
CCCTAAAGGGTTTATTGAGAATATGTTTTTCGTCTCAGCCAATCCCTGGGTGAGTTTCACCAGTTTTGAT
TTAAACGTGGCCAATATGGACAACTTCTTCGCCCCCGTTTTCACCATGGGCAAATATTATACGCAAGGCG
ACAAGGTGCTGATGCCGCTGGCGATTCAGGTTCATCATGCCGTTTGTGATGGCTTCCATGTCGGCAGAAT
GCTTAATGAATTACAACAGTACTGCGATGAGTGGCAGGGCGGGGCGTAAAGATCTGGATCCGGCTTACTA
AAAGCCAGATAACAGTATGCGTATTTGCGCGCTGATTTTTGCGGTATAAGAATATATACTGATATGTATA
CCCGAAGTATGTCAAAAAGAGGTATGCTATGAAGCAGCGTATTACAGTGACAGTTGACAGCGACAGCTAT
CAGTTGCTCAAGGCATATATGATGTCAATATCTCCGGTCTGGTAAGCACAACCATGCAGAATGAAGCCCG
TCGTCTGCGTGCCGAACGCTGGAAAGCGGAAAATCAGGAAGGGATGGCTGAGGTCGCCCGGTTTATTGAA
ATGAACGGCTCTTTTGCTGACGAGAACAGGGGCTGGTGAAATGCAGTTTAAGGTTTACACCTATAAAAGA
GAGAGCCGTTATCGTCTGTTTGTGGATGTACAGAGTGATATTATTGACACGCCCGGGCGACGGATGGTGA
TCCCCCTGGCCAGTGCACGTCTGCTGTCAGATAAAGTCTCCCGTGAACTTTACCCGGTGGTGCATATCGG
GGATGAAAGCTGGCGCATGATGACCACCGATATGGCCAGTGTGCCGGTTTCCGTTATCGGGGAAGAAGTG
GCTGATCTCAGCCACCGCGAAAATGACATCAAAAACGCCATTAACCTGATGTTCTGGGGAATATAAATGT
CAGGCTCCCTTATACACAGCCAGTCTGCAGGTCGACGGTCTCAGCTTGGCGCGCCGACCCAGCTTTCTTG
TACAAAGTTGGCATTATAAGAAAGCATTGCTTATCAATTTGTTGCAACGAACAGGTCACTATCAGTCAAA
ATAAAATCATTATTTGCCATCCAGCTGATATCCCCTATAGTGAGTCGTATTACATGGTCATAGCTGTTTC
CTGGCAGCTCTGGCCCGTGTCTCAAAATCTCTGATGTTACATTGGGTAATGACTCCAACTTATTGATAGT
GTTTTATGTTCAGATAATGCCCGATGACTTTGTCATGCAGCTCCACCGATTTTGAGAACGACAGCGACTT
CCGTCCCAGCCGTGCCAGGTGCTGCCTCAGATTCAGGTTATGCCGCTCAATTCGCTGCGTATATCGCTTG
CTGATTACGTGCAGCTTTCCCTTCAGGCGGGATTCATACAGCGGCCAGCCATCCGTCATCCATATCACCA
CGTCAAAGGGTGACAGCAGGCTCATAAGACGCCCCAGCGTCGCCATAGTGCGTTCACCGAATACGTGCGC
AACAACCGTCTTCCGGAGACTGTCATACGCGTAAAACAGCCAGCGCTGGCGCGATTTAGCCCCGACATAG
CCCCACTGTTCGTCCATTTCCGCGCAGACGATGACGTCACTGCCCGGCTGTATGCGCGAGGTTACCGACT
GCGGCCTGAGTTTTTTAAGTGACGTAAAATCGTGTTGAGGCCAACGCCCATAATGCGGGCTGTTGCCCGG
CATCCAACGCCATTCATGGCCATATCAATGATTTTCTGGTGCGTACCGGGTTGAGAAGCGGTGTAAGTGA
ACTGCAGTTGCCATGTTTTACGGCAGTGAGAGCAGAGATAGCGCTGATGTCCGGCGGTGCTTTTGCCGTT
ACGCACCACCCCGTCAGTAGCTGAACAGGAGGGACAGCTGATAGAAACAGAAGCCACTGGAGCACCTCAA
AAACACCATCATACACTAAATCAGTAAGTTGGCAGCATCACCTTACATTGCACAAGATAAAAATATATCA
TCATGAACAATAAAACTGTCTGCTTACATAAACAGTAATACAAGGGGTGTTATGAGCCATATTCAACGGG
AAACGTCGAGGCCGCGATTAAATTCCAACATGGATGCTGATTTATATGGGTATAAATGGGCTCGCGATAA
TGTCGGGCAATCAGGTGCGACAATCTATCGCTTGTATGGGAAGCCCGATGCGCCAGAGTTGTTTCTGAAA
CATGGCAAAGGTAGCGTTGCCAATGATGTTACAGATGAGATGGTCAGACTAAACTGGCTGACGGAATTTA
TGCCTCTTCCGACCATCAAGCATTTTATCCGTACTCCTGATGATGCATGGTTACTCACCACTGCGATCCC
CGGAAAAACAGCATTCCAGGTATTAGAAGAATATCCTGATTCAGGTGAAAATATTGTTGATGCGCTGGCA
GTGTTCCTGCGCCGGTTGCATTCGATTCCTGTTTGTAATTGTCCTTTTAACAGCGATCGCGTATTTCGTC
TCGCTCAGGCGCAATCACGAATGAATAACGGTTTGGTTGATGCGAGTGATTTTGATGACGAGCGTAATGG
CTGGCCTGTTGAACAAGTCTGGAAAGAAATGCATAAACTTTTGCCATTCTCACCGGATTCAGTCGTCACT
CATGGTGATTTCTCACTTGATAACCTTATTTTTGACGAGGGGAAATTAATAGGTTGTATTGATGTTGGAC
GAGTCGGAATCGCAGACCGATACCAGGATCTTGCCATCCTATGGAACTGCCTCGGTGAGTTTTCTCCTTC
ATTACAGAAACGGCTTTTTCAAAAATATGGTATTGATAATCCTGATATGAATAAATTGCAGTTTCATTTG
ATGCTCGATGAGTTTTTCTAATCAGAATTGGTTAATTGGTTGTAACACTGGCAGAGCATTACGCTGACTT
GACGGGACGGCGCAAGCTCATGACCAAAATCCCTTAACGTGAGTTACGCGTCGTTCCACTGAGCGTCAGA
CCCCGTAGAAAAGATCAAAGGATCTTCTTGAGATCCTTTTTTTCTGCGCGTAATCTGCTGCTTGCAAACA
AAAAAACCACCGCTACCAGCGGTGGTTTGTTTGCCGGATCAAGAGCTACCAACTCTTTTTCCGAAGGTAA
CTGGCTTCAGCAGAGCGCAGATACCAAATACTGTTCTTCTAGTGTAGCCGTAGTTAGGCCACCACTTCAA
GAACTCTGTAGCACCGCCTACATACCTCGCTCTGCTAATCCTGTTACCAGTGGCTGCTGCCAGTGGCGAT
AAGTCGTGTCTTACCGGGTTGGACTCAAGACGATAGTTACCGGATAAGGCGCAGCGGTCGGGCTGAACGG
GGGGTTCGTGCACACAGCCCAGCTTGGAGCGAACGACCTACACCGAACTGAGATACCTACAGCGTGAGCT
ATGAGAAAGCGCCACGCTTCCCGAAGGGAGAAAGGCGGACAGGTATCCGGTAAGCGGCAGGGTCGGAACA
GGAGAGCGCACGAGGGAGCTTCCAGGGGGAAACGCCTGGTATCTTTATAGTCCTGTCGGGTTTCGCCACC
TCTGACTTGAGCGTCGATTTTTGTGATGCTCGTCAGGGGGGCGGAGCCTATGGAAAAACGCCAGCAACGC
GGCCTTTTTACGGTTCCTGGCCTTTTGCTGGCCTTTTGCTCACATGTT
Features (pLannotate 1.2.2; 15 found; start..end, strand, type, name):
    121..213     +  CDS            lacI (fragment): lac repressor; lacI; The lac repressor binds to the lac operator to inhibit transcription in E. coli. This inhibition can be relieved by adding lactose or isopropyl-β-D-thiogalactopyranoside (IPTG).
    268..295     -  terminator     rrnB T2 terminator: transcription terminator T2 from the E. coli rrnB gene
    427..470     +  terminator     rrnB T1 terminator: Escherichia coli rrnB; transcription terminator T1 from the E. coli rrnB gene
    517..553     -  CDS            lacZα (fragment): LacZα fragment of β-galactosidase; lacZ fragment
    569..668     +  protein_bind   attL1: mutant version of attL; recombination site for the Gateway® LR reaction LR Clonase™
    706..736     +  promoter       lac UV5 promoter: E. coli lac promoter with an "up" mutation
    760..789     +  promoter       cat promoter (fragment): promoter of the E. coli cat gene encoding chloramphenicol acetyltransferase
    790..1449    +  CDS            CmR: chloramphenicol acetyltransferase; cat; confers resistance to chloramphenicol
   1628..1786    +  CDS            ccdA (fragment): CCDA_ECO57 - Also known as H, letA. Experimental evidence at protein level: Swiss-Prot protein existence level 1. Antitoxin component of a type II toxin-antitoxin (TA) system which inhibits the post-segregational killing (PSK) of plasmid-free cells, also referred to as a plasmid addiction system. Binds to and blocks the activity of CcdB; will also remove bound CcdB protein from the CcdB-GyrA complex by forming a CcdA-CcdB complex, a process termed rejuvenation. Functions as a transcriptional corepressor for the ccdAB operon, repression also requires CcdB (By similarity). From Escherichia coli
   1791..2093    +  CDS            ccdB: CCDB_ECOLI - Also known as G, letB, letD. Experimental evidence at protein level: Swiss-Prot protein existence level 1. Toxic component of a type II toxin-antitoxin (TA) system, functioning in plasmid maintainence. Responsible for the post- segregational killing (PSK) of plasmid-free cells, also referred to as a plasmid addiction system. Half-life of over 2 hours. Cell killing by CcdB is accompanied by filamentation, defects in chromosome and plasmid segregation, defects in cell division, formation of anucleate cells, decreased DNA synthesis and plasmid loss. Interferes with the activity of DN
   2157..2256    -  protein_bind   attL2: mutant version of attL; recombination site for the Gateway® LR reaction LR Clonase™
   2274..2292    -  promoter       T7 promoter: promoter for bacteriophage T7 RNA polymerase
   2355..3122    -  mobile_element IS1: prokaryotic transposable element IS1
   3202..4011    +  CDS            KanR: aminoglycoside phosphotransferase; aph(3')-Ia; confers resistance to kanamycin in bacteria or G418 (Geneticin®) in eukaryotes
   4158..4746    +  rep_origin     ori: high-copy-number ColE1/pMB1/pBR322/pUC origin of replication
