[The description below was written by a language model from this plasmid's Addgene catalogue record and pLannotate feature annotations shown in this document.]
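Description:
pJOG130 is an empty-backbone Gateway entry vector derived from pENTR/D, built as part of a set of peripheral vectors that extend the plant Modular Cloning system. It is a high-copy E. coli plasmid of about 4.8 kb that replicates from a ColE1/pUC-type origin and carries a kanamycin resistance gene (aph(3')-Ia) on the backbone. No gene of interest is present.

Between the attL1 and attL2 recombination sites lies a placeholder cassette made up of a chloramphenicol acetyltransferase gene, with a lac UV5 promoter and a partial cat promoter upstream, followed by a ccdA fragment and an intact ccdB toxin gene. Because CcdB poisons gyrase in ordinary E. coli strains, the unmodified vector is maintained in a ccdB-tolerant strain under combined chloramphenicol and kanamycin selection. When a fragment of interest replaces the cassette, ccdB is lost, so correct clones can be counter-selected in standard strains. The record does not state which cloning sites or enzymes are used for this replacement. The resulting entry clone has its insert flanked by attL1 and attL2 and can be transferred into attR-containing destination vectors by an LR reaction.

The rrnB T1 and T2 terminators upstream of attL1 insulate the cloning region from read-through transcription, and a T7 promoter sits just outside attL2. The annotation also reports short lacI and lacZα fragments, which are probably backbone remnants. It additionally shows an IS1 transposable element between the T7 promoter and the kanamycin gene in the sequenced plasmid. This element is not a typical designed part, and the record does not explain its presence.
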