Addgene plasmid #105336: pJOG130
Purpose: (Empty Backbone) Gateway entry clone generation
Depositing lab: Johannes Stuttmann. Depositing organization: Martin-Luther-Universitaet Halle-Wittenberg. Publication: Peripheral infrastructure vectors and an extended set of plant parts for the Modular Cloning system. Gantner J, Ordon J, Ilse T, Kretschmer C, Gruetzner R, Lofke C, Dagdas Y, Burstenbinder K, Marillonnet S, Stuttmann J. PLoS One. 2018 May 30;13(5):e0197185. doi: 10.1371/journal.pone.0197185. eCollection 2018. PubMed 29847550.
Backbone
  Vector backbone: pENTR/D derivative
  Vector type: Synthetic Biology
  Selectable markers: Chloramphenicol
Growth in bacteria
  Bacterial resistance: Chloramphenicol and Kanamycin, 25 & 50 μg/mL
  Growth temperature: 37°C
  Growth strain: ccdB Survival
  Copy number: High Copy
Gene/Insert
  Gene/Insert name: None
Terms and licenses: Academic/Nonprofit Terms; Industry Terms: Not Available to Industry
How to cite: pJOG130 was a gift from Johannes Stuttmann (Addgene plasmid # 105336 ; http://n2t.net/addgene:105336 ; RRID:Addgene_105336)
